>Addgene plasmid #215062 | mAzGreen-Cyclin D2-NeoR | addgene full sequence | sequence record 429220 | Addgene NGS Result
TAGTTATTAATAGTAATCAATTACGGGGTCATTAGTTCATAGCCCATATATGGAGTTCCGCGTTACATAA
CTTACGGTAAATGGCCCGCCTGGCTGACCGCCCAACGACCCCCGCCCATTGACGTCAATAATGACGTATG
TTCCCATAGTAACGCCAATAGGGACTTTCCATTGACGTCAATGGGTGGAGTATTTACGGTAAACTGCCCA
CTTGGCAGTACATCAAGTGTATCATATGCCAAGTACGCCCCCTATTGACGTCAATGACGGTAAATGGCCC
GCCTGGCATTATGCCCAGTACATGACCTTATGGGACTTTCCTACTTGGCAGTACATCTACGTATTAGTCA
TCGCTATTACCATGGTGATGCGGTTTTGGCAGTACATCAATGGGCGTGGATAGCGGTTTGACTCACGGGG
ATTTCCAAGTCTCCACCCCATTGACGTCAATGGGAGTTTGTTTTGGCACCAAAATCAACGGGACTTTCCA
AAATGTCGTAACAACTCCGCCCCATTGACGCAAATGGGCGGTAGGCGTGTACGGTGGGAGGTCTATATAA
GCAGAGCTGGTTTAGTGAACCGTCAGATCCGCTAGCGCTACCGGTCGCCACCATGGTGAGCGTGATCAAG
CCCGAGATGAAGATCAAGCTGTGCATGAGGGGCACCGTGAACGGCCACAACTTCGTGATCGAGGGCGAGG
GCAAGGGCAACCCCTACGAGGGCACCCAGATCCTGGACCTGAACGTGACCGAGGGCGCCCCCCTGCCCTT
CGCCTACGACATCCTGACCACCGTGTTCCAGTACGGCAACAGGGCCTTCACCAAGTACCCCGCCGACATC
CAGGACTACTTCAAGCAGACCTTCCCCGAGGGCTACCACTGGGAGAGGAGCATGACCTACGAGGACCAGG
GCATCTGCACCGCCACCAGCAACATCAGCATGAGGGGCGACTGCTTCTTCTACGACATCAGGTTCGACGG
CACCAACTTCCCCCCCAACGGCCCCGTGATGCAGAAGAAGACCCTGAAGTGGGAGCCCAGCACCGAGAAG
ATGTACGTGGAGGACGGCGTGCTGAAGGGCGACGTGAACATGAGGCTGCTGCTGGAGGGCGGCGGCCACT
ACAGGTGCGACTTCAAGACCACCTACAAGGCCAAGAAGGAGGTGAGGCTGCCCGACGCCCACAAGATCGA
CCACAGGATCGAGATCCTGAAGCACGACAAGGACTACAACAAGGTGAAGCTGTACGAGAACGCCGTGGCC
AGGTACTCCATGCTGCCCAGCCAGGCCAAGTCCGGACTCAGATCTCGAGCTCAAGCTTCGAATTCACCAG
AGCTGCTGTGCCACGAGGTGGACCCGGTCCGCAGGGCCGTGCGGGACCGCAACCTGCTCCGAGACGACCG
CGTCCTGCAGAACCTGCTCACCATCGAGGAGCGCTACCTTCCGCAGTGCTCCTACTTCAAGTGCGTGCAG
AAGGACATCCAACCCTACATGCGCAGAATGGTGGCCACCTGGATGCTGGAGGTCTGTGAGGAACAGAAGT
GCGAAGAAGAGGTCTTCCCTCTGGCCATGAATTACCTGGACCGTTTCTTGGCTGGGGTCCCGACTCCGAA
GTCCCATCTGCAACTCCTGGGTGCTGTCTGCATGTTCCTGGCCTCCAAACTCAAAGAGACCAGCCCGCTG
ACCGCGGAGAAGCTGTGCATTTACACCGACAACTCCATCAAGCCTCAGGAGCTGCTGGAGTGGGAACTGG
TGGTGCTGGGGAAGTTGAAGTGGAACCTGGCAGCTGTCACTCCTCATGACTTCATTGAGCACATCTTGCG
CAAGCTGCCCCAGCAGCGGGAGAAGCTGTCTCTGATCCGCAAGCATGCTCAGACCTTCATTGCTCTGTGT
GCCACGGACTTTAAGTTTGCCATGTACCCACCGTCGATGATCGCAACTGGAAGTGTGGGAGCAGCCATCT
GTGGGCTCCAGCAGGATGAGGAAGTGAGCTCGCTCACTTGTGATGCCCTGACTGAGCTGCTGGCTAAGAT
CACCAACACAGACGTGGATTGTCTCAAAGCTTGCCAGGAGCAGATTGAGGCGGTGCTCCTCAATAGCCTG
CAGCAGTACCGTCAGGACCAACGTGACGGATCCAAGTCGGAGGATGAACTGGACCAAGCCAGCACCCCTA
CAGACGTGCGGGATATCGACCTGTGAAGATCCACCGGATCTAGATAACTGATCATAATCAGCCATACCAC
ATTTGTAGAGGTTTTACTTGCTTTAAAAAACCTCCCACACCTCCCCCTGAACCTGAAACATAAAATGAAT
GCAATTGTTGTTGTTAACTTGTTTATTGCAGCTTATAATGGTTACAAATAAAGCAATAGCATCACAAATT
TCACAAATAAAGCATTTTTTTCACTGCATTCTAGTTGTGGTTTGTCCAAACTCATCAATGTATCTTAACG
CGTAAATTGTAAGCGTTAATATTTTGTTAAAATTCGCGTTAAATTTTTGTTAAATCAGCTCATTTTTTAA
CCAATAGGCCGAAATCGGCAAAATCCCTTATAAATCAAAAGAATAGACCGAGATAGGGT
[37 nt withheld, positions 2580-2616]
AAAGAACGTGGACTCCAACGTCAAAGG
[49 nt withheld, positions 2644-2692]
T
[91 nt withheld, positions 2694-2784]
G
[124 nt withheld, positions 2786-2909]
CAGGTGGCACTTTTCGGGGAAATGTGCGCGGAACCCCTATTTGTTTATTTTTCTAAATACATTCAAATAT
GTATCCGCTCATGAGACAATAACCCTGATAAATGCTTCAATAATATTGAAAAAGGAAGAGTCCTGAGGCG
GAAAGAACCAGCTGTGGAATGTGTGTCAGTTAGGGTGTGGAAAGTCCCCAGGCTCCCCAGCAGGCAGAAG
TATGCAAAGCATGCATCTCAATTAGTCAGCAACCAGGTGTGGAAAGTCCCCAGGCTCCCCAGCAGGCAGA
AGTATGCAAAGCATGCATCTCAATTAGTCAGCAACCATAGTCCCGCCCCTAACTCCGCCCATCCCGCCCC
TAACTCCGCCCAGTTCCGCCCATTCTCCGCCCCATGGCTGACTAATTTTTTTTATTTATGCAGAGGCCGA
GGCCGCCTCGGCCTCTGAGCTATTCCAGAAGTAGTGAGGAGGCTTTTTTGGAGGCCTAGGCTTTTGCAAA
GATCGATCAAGAGACAGGATGAGGATCGTTTCGCATGATTGAACAAGATGGATTGCACGCAGGTTCTCCG
GCCGCTTGGGTGGAGAGGCTATTCGGCTATGACTGGGCACAACAGACAATCGGCTGCTCTGATGCCGCCG
TGTTCCGGCTGTCAGCGCAGGGGCGCCCGGTTCTTTTTGTCAAGACCGACCTGTCCGGTGCCCTGAATGA
ACTGCAAGACGAGGCAGCGCGGCTATCGTGGCTGGCCACGACGGGCGTTCCTTGCGCAGCTGTGCTCGAC
GTTGTCACTGAAGCGGGAAGGGACTGGCTGCTATTGGGCGAAGTGCCGGGGCAGGATCTCCTGTCATCTC
ACCTTGCTCCTGCCGAGAAAGTATCCATCATGGCTGATGCAATGCGGCGGCTGCATACGCTTGATCCGGC
TACCTGCCCATTCGACCACCAAGCGAAACATCGCATCGAGCGAGCACGTACTCGGATGGAAGCCGGTCTT
GTCGATCAGGATGATCTGGACGAAGAGCATCAGGGGCTCGCGCCAGCCGAACTGTTCGCCAGGCTCAAGG
CGAGCATGCCCGACGGCGAGGATCTCGTCGTGACCCATGGCGATGCCTGCTTGCCGAATATCATGGTGGA
AAATGGCCGCTTTTCTGGATTCATCGACTGTGGCCGGCTGGGTGTGGCGGACCGCTATCAGGACATAGCG
TTGGCTACCCGTGATATTGCTGAAGAGCTTGGCGGCGAATGGGCTGACCGCTTCCTCGTGCTTTACGGTA
TCGCCGCTCCCGATTCGCAGCGCATCGCCTTCTATCGCCTTCTTGACGAGTTCTTCTGAGCGGGACTCTG
GGGTTCGAAATGACCGACCAAGCGACGCCCAACCTGCCATCACGAGATTTCGATTCCACCGCCGCCTTCT
ATGAAAGGTTGGGCTTCGGAATCGTTTTCCGGGACGCCGGCTGGATGATCCTCCAGCGCGGGGATCTCAT
GCTGGAGTTCTTCGCCCACCCTAGGGGGAGGCTAACTGAAACACGGAAGGAGACAATACCGGAAGGAACC
CGCGCTATGACGGCAATAAAAAGACAGAATAAAACGCACGGTGTTGGGTCGTTTGTTCATAAACGCGGGG
TTCGGTCCCAGGGCTGGCACTCTGTCGATACCCCACCGAGACCCCATTGGGGCCAATACGCCCGCGTTTC
TTCCTTTTCCCCACCCCACCCCCCAAGTTCGGGTGAAGGCCCAGGGCTCGCAGCCAACGTCGGGGCGGCA
GGCCCTGCCATAGCCTCAGGTTACTCATATATACTTTAGATTGATTTAAAACTTCATTTTTAATTTAAAA
GGATCTAGGTGAAGATCCTTTTTGATAATCTCATGACCAAAATCCCTTAACGTGAGTTTTCGTTCCACTG
AGCGTCAGACCCCGTAGAAAAGATCAAAGGATCTTCTTGAGATCCTTTTTTTCTGCGCGTAATCTGCTGC
TTGCAAACAAAAAAACCACCGCTACCAGCGGTGGTTTGTTTGCCGGATCAAGAGCTACCAACTCTTTTTC
CGAAGGTAACTGGCTTCAGCAGAGCGCAGATACCAAATACTGTTCTTCTAGTGTAGCCGTAGTTAGGCCA
CCACTTCAAGAACTCTGTAGCACCGCCTACATACCTCGCTCTGCTAATCCTGTTACCAGTGGCTGCTGCC
AGTGGCGATAAGTCGTGTCTTACCGGGTTGGACTCAAGACGATAGTTACCGGATAAGGCGCAGCGGTCGG
GCTGAACGGGGGGTTCGTGCACACAGCCCAGCTTGGAGCGAACGACCTACACCGAACTGAGATACCTACA
GCGTGAGCTATGAGAAAGCGCCACGCTTCCCGAAGGGAGAAAGGCGGACAGGTATCCGGTAAGCGGCAGG
GTCGGAACAGGAGAGCGCACGAGGGAGCTTCCAGGGGGAAACGCCTGGTATCTTTATAGTCCTGTCGGGT
TTCGCCACCTCTGACTTGAGCGTCGATTTTTGTGATGCTCGTCAGGGGGGCGGAGCCTATGGAAAAACGC
CAGCAACGCGGCCTTTTTACGGTTCCTGGCCTTTTGCTGGCCTTTTGCTCACATGTTCTTTCCTGCGTTA
TCCCCTGATTCTGTGGATAACCGTATTACCGCCATGCAT
Features (pLannotate 1.2.2; 15 found; start..end, strand, type, name):
     61..364     +  enhancer       CMV enhancer: human cytomegalovirus immediate early enhancer
    365..568     +  promoter       CMV promoter: human cytomegalovirus (CMV) immediate early promoter
    613..1291    +  CDS            hmAzami-Green (fragment): humanized monomeric Azami-Green fluorescent protein mammalian codon-optimized
   1291..1325    +  misc_feature   MCS (fragment): multiple cloning site
   1330..2193    +  CDS            CCND2: CCND2_HUMAN - Experimental evidence at protein level: Swiss-Prot protein existence level 1. Regulatory component of the cyclin D2-CDK4 (DC) complex that phosphorylates and inhibits members of the retinoblastoma (RB) protein family including RB1 and regulates the cell-cycle during G(1)/S transition. Phosphorylation of RB1 allows dissociation of the transcription factor E2F from the RB/E2F complex and the subsequent transcription of E2F target genes which are responsible for the progression through the G(1) phase. Hypophosphorylates RB1 in early G(1) phase. Cyclin D-CDK4 complexes are major inte
   2219..2303    +  CDS            large T antigen (fragment): large T antigen from SV40 (simian virus 40)
   2326..2447    +  polyA_signal   SV40 poly(A) signal: SV40 polyadenylation signal
   2481..2909    -  rep_origin     f1 ori (sequence partly withheld): f1 bacteriophage origin of replication; arrow indicates direction of (+) strand synthesis
   2936..3040    +  promoter       AmpR promoter: bla
   3042..3399    +  promoter       SV40 promoter: SV40 enhancer and early promoter
   3434..4228    +  CDS            NeoR/KanR: aminoglycoside phosphotransferase from Tn5; aph(3')-II (or nptII); confers resistance to neomycin, kanamycin, and G418 (Geneticin®)
   4249..4401    +  CDS            ble (fragment): BLE_KLEPN - Experimental evidence at protein level: Swiss-Prot protein existence level 1. Binding protein with a strong affinity to the bleomycin family of antibiotics. Binds to CL990; an antimitotic-antibiotic compound. From Klebsiella pneumoniae.
   4460..4507    +  polyA_signal   HSV TK poly(A) signal: herpes simplex virus thymidine kinase polyadenylation signal (Cole and Stacy, 1985)
   4598..4614    -  polyA_signal   bGH poly(A) signal (fragment): bovine growth hormone polyadenylation signal
   4836..5424    +  rep_origin     ori: high-copy-number ColE1/pMB1/pBR322/pUC origin of replication
