[The description below was written by a language model from this plasmid's Addgene catalogue record and pLannotate feature annotations shown in this document.]
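Description:
mAzGreen-Cyclin D2-NeoR is a 5.5 kb mammalian expression plasmid built on the mAzamiGreen backbone, a C1-style fluorescent protein fusion vector. It replicates in E. coli at high copy from a ColE1/pUC-type origin and also carries an f1 phage origin. A single Tn5 aminoglycoside phosphotransferase gene (NeoR/KanR) serves both hosts. The bacterial bla (AmpR) promoter drives it for kanamycin selection in bacteria. The SV40 enhancer/early promoter immediately downstream drives it for G418 selection of transfected mammalian cells, with an HSV TK polyadenylation signal terminating the cassette.

The payload is a fusion of humanized, monomeric Azami-Green to the N terminus of human cyclin D2 (CCND2). Transcription comes from the human cytomegalovirus immediate early enhancer and promoter. The fluorescent protein coding sequence is followed by a short remnant of the multiple cloning site, which appears to act as a linker, then the CCND2 coding sequence and an SV40 polyadenylation signal. The short annotations for large T antigen, ble and bGH poly(A) are fragments that most likely reflect residual backbone sequence flanking the SV40 terminator and the Tn5-derived marker, not functional elements.

Cyclin D2 is the regulatory partner of CDK4 in the complex that phosphorylates RB family proteins to promote G1/S progression. The stated purpose is simply to express the green-tagged protein in mammalian cells. This would allow its levels and localization to be followed by fluorescence, transiently or in G418-selected stable lines. The associated publication concerns a CDK-independent role for D-type cyclins in regulating DNA mismatch repair. The cloning method is not recorded.
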