Addgene plasmid #215062: mAzGreen-Cyclin D2-NeoR
Purpose: Expresses mAzGreen-Cyclin D2 in mammalian cells.
Depositing lab: Michele Pagano. Depositing organization: NYU Grossman School of Medicine. Publication: CDK-independent role of D-type cyclins in regulating DNA mismatch repair. Rona G, Miwatani-Minter B, Zhang Q, Goldberg HV, Kerzhnerman MA, Howard JB, Simoneschi D, Lane E, Hobbs JW, Sassani E, Wang AA, Keegan S, Laverty DJ, Piett CG, Pongor LS, Xu ML, Andrade J, Thomas A, Sicinski P, Askenazi M, Ueberheide B, Fenyo D, Nagel ZD, Pagano M. Mol Cell. 2024 Feb 29:S1097-2765(24)00129-1. doi: 10.1016/j.molcel.2024.02.010. PubMed 38458201.
Backbone
  Vector backbone: mAzamiGreen (Plasmid #54797)
  Vector type: Mammalian Expression
  Selectable markers: Neomycin (select with G418)
Growth in bacteria
  Bacterial resistance: Kanamycin, 50 μg/mL
  Growth temperature: 37°C
  Growth strain: DH5alpha
  Copy number: High Copy
Gene/Insert
  Gene/Insert name: CCND2 (alt name: MPPH3)
  Species: H. sapiens (human)
  Entrez Gene: CCND2 (a.k.a. KIAK0002, MPPH3)
  Promoter: CMV
  Tag / fusion protein: mAzGreen (N terminal on insert)
  Cloning method: Unknown
  Sequencing primers: 5′ CMV; 3′ SV40pA
Terms and licenses: Academic/Nonprofit Terms; Industry Terms: Not Available to Industry
How to cite: mAzGreen-Cyclin D2-NeoR was a gift from Michele Pagano (Addgene plasmid # 215062 ; http://n2t.net/addgene:215062 ; RRID:Addgene_215062)
